>Addgene plasmid #225300 | pXD80ENSF5-Elen0515-eCadh-Accs(ElA2) | addgene full sequence | sequence record 466012 | Addgene NGS Result
GGCGGGCTGGCCGGCCTTCTAAAACAATTCATCCAGTAAAATATAATATTTTATTTTCTCCCAATCAGGC
TTGATCCCCAGTAAGTCAAAAAATAGCTCGACATACTGTTCTTCCCCGATATCCTCCCTGATCGACCGGA
CGCAGAAGGCAATGTCATACCACTTGTCCGCCCTGCCGCTTCTCCCAAGATCAATAAAGCCACTTACTTT
GCCATCTTTCACAAAGATGTTGCTGTCTCCCAGGTCGCCGTGGGAAAAGACAAGTTCCTCTTCGGGCTTT
TCCGTCTTTAAAAAATCATACAGCTCGCGCGGATCTTTAAATGGAGTGTCTTCTTCCCAGTTTTCGCAAT
CCACATCGGCCAGATCGTTATTCAGTAAGTAATCCAATTCGGCTAAGCGGCTGTCTAAGCTATTCGTATA
GGGACAATCCGATATGTCGATGGAGTGAAAGAGCCTGATGCACTCCGCATACAGCTCGATAATCTTTTCA
GGGCTTTGTTCATCTTCATACTCTTCCGAGCAAAGGACGCCATCGGCCTCACTCATGAGCAGATTGCTCC
AGCCATCATGCCGTTCAAAGTGCAGGACCTTTGGAACAGGCAGCTTTCCTTCCAGCCATAGCATCATGTC
CTTTTCCCGTTCCACATCATAGGTGGTCCCTTTATACCGGCTGTCCGTCATTTTTAAATATAGGTTTTCA
TTTTCTCCCACCAGCTTATATACCTTAGCAGGAGACATTCCTTCCGTATCTTTTACGCAGCGGTATTTTT
CGATCAGTTTTTTCAATTCCGGTGATATTCTCATTTTAGCCATGATGTTTAACTTTGTTTTAGGGCGACT
GCCCTGCTGCGTAACATCGTTGCTGCTCCATAACATCAAACATCGACCCACGGCGTAACGCGCTTGCTGC
TTGGATGCCCGAGGCATAGACTGTACCCCAAAAAAACAGTCATAACAAGCCATGAAAACCGCCACTGCGC
CGTTACCACCGCTGCGTTCGGTCAAGGTTCTGGACCAGTTGCGTGAGCGCATACGCTACTTGCATTACAG
CTTACGAACCGAACAGGCTTATGTCCACTGGGTTCGTGCCTTCATCCGTTTCCACGGTGTGCGTCACCCG
GCAACCTTGGGCAGCAGCGAAGTCGAGGCATTTCTGTCCTGGCTGGCGAACGAGCGCAAGGTTTCGGTCT
CCACGCATTCGAAACCGGTATCCCGCCGCCGCCGCCGGATACCGGTTTCGAATTGAGATTGCCACCTGAC
GTCTAAGAAACCATTATTATCATGACATTAACCTATAAAAATAGGCGTATCACGAGGCCCTTTCGTCTTC
AAGGCGAAAAAACCCCGCCGAAGCGGGGTTTTTTGCGAAATATAATGACCCTCTTGATAACCCAAGAGGG
CATTTTTTAGGAACGGTTATTTGATTATTAATCCGGCGGCAACTGAAACGATTCGGATCCTGTATTACTA
TTCTGAATTCGCGGCCGCTTCTAGATTCAGTCGATTTCTTGCACGAGGTTGATCAGCTCTTGCTGGGAGT
GAATCCCCAGCTTTTGGTAGATGTGCTGGCGATGGGTGGAAACCGTGCTCTTCGACAGGCATAGCTGGTC
TTGCACGTACGGCAGGTTGCGTCCCTTCGCGAACATGATGAGAATCTCGGTTTCGCGTTCGGTCAGACCG
TACCGATCGACCACCTTCAGGCATTTTTCCTGGAAGCGGCGCTTGCGTTCAAGCGGAATGATGTCCATCG
CTTTCAGCAGATCCGATTCGGTGAACACGGCGCTGCTCACCAGCAGAATGACCAAAGCCGAAACCAGCAT
GATGGGAAAAGCTGAAGCAAGCTGGATGCCGTGCTGGTGAAGCACGAACCGGCCCAGCAGCATGCCCAGC
AGCGGTCCGACCGCCCATGCGGCACGCGCGAATGAAAACGTGCGTATCCTGACCGACGCGTATCGATTGC
ATACGCCCGTCACGATGACCCACATAAACAAGCTGAAGCATTGGTAGGCGGCCGCATTCGCGGCGTAGGG
AAGGTAGGCCGACGAATCGGGGTATACGAGAGGCAGCGGCAGCAGAAGCGCGCCGATGACGAGGAACACG
ACGATCGCGTGGTAGCAGTTTTTCGCCATGCGCTCGGATCTTGAGTTGAGAAGGATGAGCGCGATGGCGA
TCGCTCCGGCGGTCACTCCGAATGCGACAAGGGCCTGGGTGAACGCGTAGACGGTGCCTCCGACGCTCGC
GATGCCCATTTGTATGTAGAGGGTTCGGACGGCCTCGTTCGCGAATCCCACCAAAAGGGCGCACAGCCCG
AGCCTCGTGACGAGGTGGGCCCAGTCGCGTCGCTCGAGCGGGTCTTCGATGGGCGTCTGCTGGTCGAGCG
GGCATGGCGCCTCCTGCGGCGCCAACCCGATGTTCTTCATGCCGAACTCGAGCAATACGGCTGCGATCAG
GGGCATGCTGGCGGCAAACACGCATGCCTCGAAAGGCGAGAACAGCAAGAACAGGGCGAAAAGAAGCGTC
GACAGGATGTGGGCCGATGCGGCGCCCGTCACGATGGCGCGCATGGGCAGGAGGCTGAAGCTCATGCCGA
ATCTGATGAGGAACAGTCCCGAAAACACGCCCGACAAAACGCCCGCCAAGCTCACGAACGCGGTGCCCGC
GATTCCCTCGAACCCCGCAAGCGGCATAAGCAGCGTGGACGCGCACACGCCGAAAGGGAGCAGGTAAAGC
GACAGCTTGGATTTCAAGAAACGTCCCGTAGCCCTGTCGGCTATACCGGCAAGCGCAAGCGTCAACGTGA
CGGCGATGATGGATATCAGGTAGGTGGTATCGAGCAGGCTTTCGCCGTGATGGTAGCTTGCGAACAGGCT
CATGCTCTTGAAGCTCATCGACACCCAGGCGATGTTGCAGCCCAGCGCTGCTCCTACGGTGATTTCTGCA
GCTGTTGGGAAGACCCTTTTTGGATTGACCGGCTCCATGGATTTGTCCCCATCCCCCCCCCGAATGCGGG
CTTTCCGCCGTCCGCAAGCGAACGGCTCCGAGATGCCTATTGTACCGCGCTCTCGTGCCGGTCGAGTTCC
GATTGCGACAAAAAGACTGGGAGATTTGGAAACGCGATCAGCGTTTCTCCAGGTGAACGGCCATCGTGCG
ATGCGCACGATACCGATTTGATCGAAAACGTGCGACCAGGCCGATGTGCGACGGCGACGGGATCCATAGG
GTGAAGCGCATCGGAGAGGACGATGAAAGGAGGAGGAATGGGCGAACTGCTCATGACCCGACGTGCGTTT
GCGAAGGTGATGGCCGTGACGGCTGCGGCCGCCGGTTTCACGGGGGCTCAGTCGGCGTTGGCGGATACCG
AGCCGGCTGCCTCGTCGGGCGAAGTCAAGCGCATACGCTCGGCCTGTCGCGGATGCGGCAAGATGGAGTG
CGGCGTTTGGGTGACCGTTCAGGATGGGCGGGTTGTCAAAACGGAGGGCGATGAAAGCGCTTTCCAGTCG
GCGGGAAACCATTGCGCGAAAGGGCAGGCGTCCTTGCAGGCGGCGTATCATCCCGACCGTCTCATGTACC
CGCTCAAGCGCACGAATCCCAAAGGGCAAGAGCCCGGTTGGGTGCGCATCAGCTGGGATGAGGCGTATCG
ATCCACCGTCGAGGCAATCCATAAGAACCAGGAAAAGTACGGCAACGAGACGTGCTTCTTCATGGGCGGC
ACGTCGCGTATCTGGGCCATGGGCCCTTATGGCGCGCTGAAGCAGTGCTTCGGGTCGCCGAACGGCATAC
AGGCCAACGAGATATGCAAAGGCCCGCGCTTCTACGCTACGAAGCTGAACGATTCGAACGCCTACAGCTG
GATGGAAGTGGTGGGGCGTCCGCGCGTGTACGTGCAATGGGGCGGCGCGTCGGAGCTGTCCAATTACGAC
GATAGCTGTCGCACCACGGTCGACGTGGCGACGCGCGCCGACAAGCACATCCTGGTCGATCCGCGCCAGA
CGAACTTGGGGAAAGAGGCGGATATCTGGGTGAACCTTCGTCCCGGAACCGATGGGGCAGTGGCGAACTG
CTGGGCCAACGTGATCATCGAGAACGAGCTGTACGACGATTTGTACGTACGGAAGTGGATGAACGCTCCC
ATGTTGGTGGTGGAAGATGAGAGCTTCGAGCCAACCCCTTCCTCGTCGAGCGCGCAGACGGCCAAGGTGC
GTACGCGCCTTCTCAAAGAGTCCGACCTCGTCGAGGGCGGGGCGGATACCCGCTTCATGGTGCTCAACGA
GATCACAAACGAGCTGAGCTGGTACGATGCCGGCGGCGACAACCCCGGCTGGGAGGGCGAGGACTGGGTT
CCCGCAACCGAGGGCAAAGAAGCTCATCAGCCGGGATTGGATCTGACGGGTCAGACGCAGGGCTTCGTGC
TTGACTACGTACCGTTTCCCGACGGGCTGCTTCCCGCGCTGCATACCCCCGAAGGCGGCTTCGAGGTGGA
GTTGAAAGACGGCTCCAGCGTGCACGTGCGCACGGTGTGGGAGCGCTATATCGAGTTCTTGGAAGACTAC
ACTCCCGAAAAGGTGTCGGAGATATCGGGCGTTGACGTCGAAGTGCTAAAAGAGGCGGCCATCACGTACG
CAACGCGCGTCGACCCTTCGACCGGGTACGGCAATGGCGGAATCCAGTACATGCTGGCGTTGGAACACGC
GTGCAATTCGACGCAGAACAACCGTGCCTGCGACCTGCTGGCGGGCATAACGGGCAACATGGACACTCCG
GGCGGCATGCGCGGCTCGACTCCCGGTTGGCCCGTCTACGACCTCGGCATGTGCGTGCCCGACTCCGGCA
AAACCACCGAGTACACCATCGAGAAGATTTTGGGCAAAGAGCGTTTTCCGATGATCGGCTCGGACTGCAA
CCCCAGCTGGGCGGATGCGACGTCGGTGTACGACGCTATCGAGAGCGGCGAGCCTTATAACGTGACGTGC
GGCATCGGGCAAACGGGCGACTTCATGAACCAGTCGAACTCCCTCTTTGCCGCGGAGCAGCTTCAGAAGC
TCGACTTCTGGTGCTCGATCGATCTGTGGCACACCCCGTGCGTGGATATGATGGCCGATATCGCAATGCC
CGCCGCTCATTGGCTGGAGCTCGATTGCATTCGCAAAAGCCAGGGCTCGTCGGGTGCGTTCGGCGCTACG
GTGAAAGCGGTGGAGCCTCCCGGAGAAGCGAAGAACGATCTGGAGATCGTGGTTGGCCTGTATAAGGCCG
CCGGGGTCCCGTACTTCGACGAGGAGTATCACGGTGCGGCGTGGCTCGAGGGGGATGAAGCCGTGGACGC
GTGCAACAACGTTGCGCTCAAAAGCTTCCGCATTCCCGATTGGAATGACTACAAGAAGGAATTCCAAGAG
AAGGGCTGGTTCGATTCCAAGGTGGAGAAGCCCGACGATTGGGGCGTCTACCGGCGCTATCAAACCGGAA
ACGGCCACATCAACGGAGGGTTCCCGCCCAATCCGAACCAGCATCAAGGCTGGAACACGACCACGCACAA
GCAGGAGATCTGGTCGACGGTGCTGGAATCATGGTTGCCCGGCGAGGGCGAGGAGTTCCCGAAATTCGTG
GAGGCTCCGCATGGCCCCGTCGCCGACCCCGATTTGTTCACGGACGACAACTCGTTCTTGATGACCACCG
GGCGTCGTCAAGGAACCTACTTCCATTCCGAGCACCGGCAGCTGCCATGGTGCCGCGAGCTGTGGCCCGT
TCCTCGGCTTGAGATGAATCCCGTTGACGCCGAGCGACTTGGTCTCGAGCAGGGGGATTGGGTATGGATC
GAAACCGATCAGCACAAGATTCGCGAAGTGGTCGATCTGTACTACGGCATCGCCCCGGGTGTGGTGAACG
CCGAGCACCAATGGTGGTACCCCGAGCTCAATCAGCCCGATCACGGGTTCAAATTGTCCGGCGTGAACTG
TTTGATCGATCGCCATGCCCAAGATCGCATCATCGGGTCGTCGAACCTGCGTGCTTACGGTGTGAAGGTG
TACAAGGCCACGCCCGAGAATTCGCCGTTCGGCAACCCCGTGCCGTGCGGAGACGACGGGACGCCCATCA
TCCACACCTGCGACGATCCGCGCCTGAAGGAATGGCAACCGTTGTACGAGGGGAGGGAGTGACCTATGGC
TCGTTATGCGATTCTGACCGATCTCAACAAATGCGTCGGCTGCCTTGCGTGCTCGATAGCGTGCAAGGTG
GTGAACAGCGTGCCGGTGGGGTCGTATTGGAACAAGGTCTTGCGCATCGGACCGAACCCGCGCACCAAGG
GCGGCCAATGGCCCGACGTGTACACCTATTTCCTCACCGTGCAGTGCCAACACTGCGAGAATCCCGAGTG
CGTGAAGGTGTGCCCGACCGGCGCCTCTCACAAGCTGGAGGACGGCACCGTGCAGATCGACAAGTCGAAG
TGCATCGGCTGCCAGTTCTGCGCGATGTCGTGCCCGTACAGCGTTCGCTACTTGAACGAGGAGGAGGGCG
TCGTGGAGAAGTGCACGCTGTGCGAGCAGAAGATCGCCCAGGGCGAGCTGCCGCAATGCGTGAGCGAATG
CGGCGGTCGCGCTCGGTTCTTCGGCGATTTGGACCAGGGGCTCGAGAGCTTTGAGGCGCCGGGGTGCGAT
CTGCAGGACCCGTCGTACGATGCGCAGGCGAAGGCCAGGATGAAGTGGGGCGATTTGATAGGCGACTCAT
GCGACTATCCGGTGAAGCCTTACGACGAGAACGAAGTGTACCACCTTCCCGACGTGGGCAACGCCCCCAG
CTTCGTCTACATCCTGCGAAACGAGAAGTGGCAAGGAGGCGGTGAATGATGGAACTCCAATGGCCTTTGA
TTTTGTTCACCACGCTGGTGGCGTGGAGCGCGGGGCTGTTCGGGACGCAGGCTCTGATGGCGGTGTTCGG
GGTGGGGAAGCGGGCGCAGGTCCCGGCTTGGGTTGCGTCGGCGGTGCTGCTCGCGGCCGGCGGGATCGCG
GTGTTCTTCCACCTGGAGCACTGGGAGCGGATCTTCAACGGGTTCGGGCACCTGACGAGCGGGATCACGC
AGGAATTGATCGCGATCGTGGTGCTGGCGGTCGTCGCGGTCGCGTATCTCGTGCTCATGCGCAAGTCCGA
CGACGGCGCGAGCGTGCCGAAGTGGCTGGCCTGGGTCGCCGTCGCCTTGTCGGTGGTGCTCGTGGCCGTC
ATGGCGCACTCGTACACGATGGCCGCGAGGCCGGCGTGGGACTCGGTGCTCTGGATCCTCTACGTCCTCG
GCAACGCCTGCGTCCTGGGCCCCGCGACTTTCCTCCTGGTCTTGGCTGCAGGGGGACCCGGGGACCAGCC
CGCCGATCGCGCAGCCGACGCCGGGGCCCCCGCAGGTAGGACGGCCCTCGCCGGCGCCGCCCTCAACGCC
CTCGCGGCCCTCGCCTTCGCGATCTTCCTCCAGCTCTCCGCCGGCTCCTTCGCCGACGTCGGCCTCTACT
TCGACCCGACGCACCCCACCAAGGCCATGGCCGACGCAGCCGCGACGGTCGCCTCCCAGGCCCCGCTCCT
GTGGCTGGGCGCCGTGGCCGTCGGCGCGATCGTCCCCCTGGCCGCCGCCTTCCTAGGCAGGCGCACGGGG
AACTGGAAGCTCTGGGCCCCGGCAGCCATAATCGCCGCCCTCGTCGGAGCCGTCTGCATGCGCGTCGTCT
TCTACAACCTGGGGCTCTCGGTCTTCATGTTCTACTAGACTAGTCCGCTGGTTGCCACGACGCCCTCGAA
GTCTCCTTCGAGGGCGTTCTGTCGTTTGCAAGAAGGGTCTGGAGAGGCAAATCGCGCTCGAAGGGGCTTC
GAGGCCGGGGTAGGTCGGGAGGGTGGAATCCGGATGTTTCACGTGAAACATCCGTTCTTTTACGGCCGGT
GTTTCGCGTGAAACATTTTGCGGAAAGGACTCCTTCCCTTCCCGTGCGCCACCCCAACGCCCCGCTCCTA
GCGCTCGTACACCTGGTCGCAGTTGAGCAGATCCTTCATGGAGTGCCAGATCTGGTGCGGGTTGCCCGGC
GGGTTCTTGAGCGGCTTCATCGGATAGCGCTCCTGCGCGCCCGACAGCAGATCGACGGCGAACACTTCGT
CGGACAGCTCGAGCGCGCCTTCCGGGCAGATGTCGGTGCAGCAGCGGCACTTCACGCAATCGACCGGACG
ATGCGTCACGCCGATCGAGCCGTCCTCACCCGCGTACTTCGCGATGGCCCCGGTGGGGCAGAACGTGGCG
CACATCTGGCACGACGAGCACTTCTCGGGATCGATGATCACATGGCCCCACAAGCGCGTGTCCATGAGCA
CATCCTGCGGCTGCCCCAACGAATCGAGCGCGGCCAGCAAACGTTCGCGGCGGTCGGGAATGAAGTGAGG
CAGCGTGCCGTCCTTGCCCACCTTCACGAACCTCGGCTCCCGCCGCTCCTCCACACCCAATGCGTCCTTG
ACGGCGTAGTCAGCCGTCACCGCCGCAACGTTCTTAGCCTCGTCCTTCATGCTGGAGAAGAAGCTCCGAC
GGCTCGCGTCGTAGCCCTCGTCGCCCGCCCGGCGCACGGATGAGGGAAGCTTTTCCGCCAGGTCGATGCG
CATATCGTTGTTCCAGGTTGCAAGCAGCGCGCTTGCCGTGTCGCACACAACCCGCGCCATCTCGAAACCC
GAGACATGCTCGCATTGCGCGCAGCGCGCCTGCACGAGGCTCACGCGGCGCACGCCCAACGCCGCCAGCG
TGACCAGCAGGCTCTCCTCCACGCGCCCCAGGCACGTGACGCCCACCACCTTCTCGGGGTCGTACAACCC
GTCGGCCGCGGCAAGCAGCTGATCGCAGGCGATAACCACCTGTCCGTCGGCCACGTCAGCCGCCGCGCGG
CATGCTTGCAGAAGCTCGGCATCGTTCGGACGATGCGCTTCAAGCGCGCAGGTGGGACACACGGTGGCGC
AGGTTCCGCACCCGATGCACCGCTCGGGTTCGATGACCAGCTCGTTGTCGTCATAGGAGATGCAACCGCT
CGTGCACACGTCGGCGCACTTCATGCACGTTGCGTTGCGATTGCGCACAATAGCGCAACGACCCTGATGA
ACCGTAATGTCGGCGCTCTGAAGTTGTTCGAGCAGACCGAGGAAATTCGTCACGTGAGCCATGACTTCAC
CCTTTCTCGTCTACCCCCTTGCACCGCACAGTATAACCACTTTCGCCGTCTCACGCGAGAAAAAACGCGC
TTGACACCTTCGACAGGCCTCCCTATCATGTGGCCTTGGGGAGTCCGCCGGCACGCTGATCGCGTGCGAA
GCGGACATTGTTTGCAAAAGTGGGAACCTCAGGGGTGAGGTTTCGCGGTGCTGTGCGCCGTAAGTGCAAA
CAATGTCTGACGAGGGGCGGAACATGACTCACGATTCCACGAACCAGCATCTTTCTCTTGAGCCCGACTA
CGACGGGTTCGATCCACTTGAAGATTTCGAAGACGATGCGACCGAGGTCGAAGGCCGTGCCGACGAGTTC
GTCGCCACGGTGAGCGCCGCCGAAGACGCGCTCGCTCACGACGCGATGGCACCCGCCACGCCCGCCATCT
GCGAAAAGCCCGCTGAAGAGCGCATCGCCGACTTGTTGGAGGCCATGGCGCCGCGCCGCACGGTGCTGCT
GGGCATCCTGGCCGCCTGCGCCGAGCCGCAGCCGGCATCCGCCGTGAACGCTCGCGTCGACGAGCTGCAG
GAGAACAACTTCTCGGTGTACAGCGCGGCCAACCTGTGCTCCTTGCTGGAGAAGGCGGGCGCCATCGAGC
GCGTCACGGCCGAGGGCGAACCCGCGGAGGACATCGAAATCGAGCCACAGACCGTCGTCGTCGACGGCGT
CGAATACCTGGAAGCCCGCGAACCCGTCGAGATCTACTGGCACATCACCGAGCCGGGCCGCGCGGCGCTT
GAGGCCGACAAACCGCTCGAGCGCCTGCGCGCCCTCCTGGACGAAGATGCCGCCTACGCGCCCATCTACC
AGCGCATCCTCCGCTTGTGCACAGCAGACGGCGGCGCCACGACACCCGCCATCAACAACGCGGTCGACCA
CAACCCGCTGGTGCAGAAGCCGCGCTTCTACGCGCCCCACTTCGTCGACCGCCTGGAGAAATGCGACGCG
CTGGCCTGGAAGAAGGCGTGGTGCATCACCGACATCGGACGCGCCGGCCTCGATATGCTGGCAGACGTCG
TAGACGAGAACGCGCCCGCCACCCAGCCCGAAACCCCCGCAACCCCTGATCCCGCCGCATCCAAGGAGGA
CTAACCATGACCGAAGCAACCGCGCCCGCAACCGAGACCCTCGCCGACGAAGCGACCATGCAGGAGCTCG
TCAAACTGAACGAGCAGCGCGCCGCCACGTACGGCCTGCTGTCGCGCCTGTACCGCGTGGAGGTGGACCA
GCCCCTTCTCGACGAGCTGCGCAGCATGCGCTTCCCCGCCAAGACGGGCAACGAGAACGTGGACGAGGGC
TACCGCCTGCTGGCCACGTACCTGAGCAACACCTGGGACAACAGCGTCACCGACCTCGCCATCGACTACG
TGCGCGTGTTCATCGGACACGGCATCGACGCGTTCTCGGCCGCCTACCCGTTCGAATCGGTGTACACCTC
CGAGAAGCGCCTGCTCATGCAGGAAGCACGCGACGAGGTGCTGGCCATCTACCGCAGCGCAGGCCTCGAC
AAGCAGGACACATGGAAAGAGGGCGAGGATCATATCGCGCTCGAGCTGGAATTCGAGCAGATCATGGCCA
CGCGCACGGTCGAAGCGCTGCGCAAAGGCGACGAAGACGAGGCCGTCGCGCTGCTGACCACGCAGAAGAA
CTTTCTCGAAGACCATCTGGCGGCATGGGCTCCCATGATGACCTCCGACATGAAGCGATTCGCGCAAACC
GACTTCTACCGGGGCTTGGCGTACTTGACGGACGGGTTCCTCCAAACCGACCAAACGTTCCTCGACGACG
TGCTGGCCGAAGACTAACTGCACAGGATCGAAAGAAGGAGCGATGGACAACAAGCAGGAGAAAACCTACG
CCGGCATGACGCGACGCACGCTGTGCCTGGGCGCAGGCGGCGCTGCGGTCATGCTAGGTCTAGGCGGATT
GAAGTACGCGGGATCGCAACCGCTCGTGCGCCCGCCGGGAGGCCAGGACGAGGAACGGCTCATCTCGGCC
TGCATCCGCTGCGAGAAGTGCTACGAGATCTGCCCGCGCGACGTCATCGCGCCCGCCCACCTCGAGGACG
GTGTGCTGAACATGCGCACCCCCACGTTCGACTTCTCGGCCAACTGGTGCGACTGGTGCGCCGAAGAGCA
CGACGGCACCCCGTTGTGCGTGAGCGCCTGCCCCACCGAAGCGCTCAAGCTGCCCGACGACGCCACGGCC
GAGAACACCATCATCGGCAAAGCCGTTATCAACACGGACTGGTGCTTGGCGTACAAGCTGATCGGATGCC
GGTTTTGCTACGACGCCTGTCCCTACGAGGCCATGGAGCTCGACGAGAACAACCGCCCCGTCGTGATCGA
GGACAAGTGCAACGGCTGCGGCGCGTGCGAGAGCGTGTGCGTCTCGCTGCAGAACGGCTCCATCTCCGAA
GGAGCCACCGCGCGCGCCATCGTCGTCCACCCGCTTGACGAAGTTGAAGGATAAGGTGCCCTCATGAAGA
AGAACTCCAAGAAGCTGCGCACCCTCGTCGCACTGGCCATCGTGGCCGTCGTCGCCGTCGGCTTCGTCAC
GAACGTCGGGATCGGCACCATGTCGGCACCGGGCATCTGGGACATCTCCATCCTATGCCCGCTGGGCGCC
TTGGGAACGATGCTCGCCTCCAAGATGATGGTGCCGCGCGCCGTAATCTCGCTGATCGTGATGGTGCTGC
TCATCGTTCTGTTCGCCCGCGCGTTCTGCGGATGGATTTGCCCCGTGCCGCTCGTGCAGAAGTTGCGCGG
CTTGTTCGCGAAGAAGCAACCCGTCGAACGCGGCGACGATGCCGATCCTGCCGCGGCGCCGCTCACGAAA
GTCGAGATCGACGCGCTGGGCGTTTCATGCTCGAAGGGGTCGAAGAATGGCAGCGGATGCGCGTCCTGCG
CCTCCAAGCGCGGAGCCGCGCTCGATGCTCGCCACTTCGTGCTGGGCGGCGCGCTGGCGTCCACCTTCAT
CTTTGGATTCCCGGTGTTCTGCCTCGTCTGCCCCATCGGACTCACGTTCGCCACCATCCTGCTGGTCATC
AACCTGTTCTCACACGGCGATGTCACCTGGTCGCTCATCGTGGTGCCCGCGCTGCTTATCGCCGAGGTGC
TGCTGTTCAAGAAGTGGTGCCATAAGCTGTGCCCGCTTTCGGCGTTCATGAGCCTGATCGCGAAGGCGAA
CAAGACCTTCGTGCCCACGATCGACGATGCGAAGTGCCTGGAAACGGCGAAGGGCGGCGCGTGCGGGGCC
TGCGGCCGCGTCTGCGAGGAGGGCATCGACCCGCGCCACCCGCAGCTTTCGCAGGCGGCATGGAGCGAGT
GCACCAAGTGCCGCGCCTGCGTGGACGCATGCCCTGCGAACGCGATCACCATGCCGCTGCTGCCGCGGCG
AACGCCGTCTACCGCAGAACCTGTCGCCGTGCCAACGAACGCCGAGAAGATCGACGCGGAGAATGCGCGC
CCCGTTCCGTAAAGCCCCTCCTGCGCGACCCGGCTCGCAGCTGCAGCGGTCTGGTCGCGCATCCGGAATC
GGGCCGAGCCCGACCCCGGGCAAAAGGCGGCTTGGCAAGGGCTTTGGGGGACGAGCCGCCTTTTGCCCGG
GAGCGACATCCCCGCTCCCCCTCCCTGCGAAAAGAGGGATGCCGCTTCCGGCCTTCATCTGACAACCACG
ACGTGGGAGGACGAAAACCCATGGCATACGAAACGACAAGCGAATCGACCGAGGCCCTGCTCGTCACCGG
AGGCGTCGGCACCGGCAAAACGCAACGTCTCGTCGAGCGCGCTGCCGCGCTGCTGGCCGAAAACGCCGCC
GCGGGCAACGTGCTCGTGCTGTGCGCGACGCCCCAGGCCGCACGCCTGTTCTCGGAGCGGTTGACAGCCC
GCGTCGGTGCCAAGCGCGCTGCCGGCGCAACCGTCGCCACCGCACGCGCCTTAGCGCTCGACGTGCTGGC
CGACGACGGCGCGCGCCGCTGGTCGGGGCGCGAGCCGCGACTACTGACCGCCTTCGAAGAGACGTTCCTC
ATGGAGGACATGAAGGTGAGCGGGCTGCGGCCGAAGCGGCTGCGCGAGATGCTCAAGTTCTTCTACCGCT
CGTGGACCGAGCTGGCGGACGACGATCCCGATTGGCTGCTACCGGGCGAGGAGGCCGATGTCCATACGCT
GTTGAAAGAGAACCTGGTCTTCATGCGCGCCGTCATAGAACCCGAAGCGGCGAACCTTGCTGCACGCTAC
CTCCGAGAACACGACGAAGCGCGGGCGGCGCATTCCTACGCGCACGTGCTGATGGACGACTACGCCTGCG
CAAGCCGTGCCTCGCAGACGCTGGCGAATCTCGTCGCAACCTGCTCGATCACCGTGGCGGGCGACGCGGA
AACCTGCATCGAGACATACGATTCGTACCCCTATGCCGCCGGAATCGACGAATTCCTCGCAACGCATCCC
GATGCTGCTTGCGAGCACCTGGATGCCGACGCGCCCGATGCCGTCGAACGGGTCGCTCTGGCAAGCGACA
CGCCCGAAGCCGAGTTCGAACAGGTGGCGCGCACGGTGGCCGAAGCCGTCGCCGCAGGAACGCCCGCACG
GCAGATCGTCGTGGCCGTACCGAACAGCGTGTGGTCGCGCAACATCGCAACCGCTTTGCACGCACGAGGC
GTGCCAACCGAAGCGCTCGCCATCTCGCAGCCCCTGCGCGGCGACGTGCGGGACAACGCCCGCTGCACGC
CTGCGCGCATCGCCACGGCCCTCAACCTCGTGGCGAACCCAGACGACACCGCGGCTTGGCGGTGCTGGTG
TGGATTCGGCGACTACCTGGTGAACAGCGCGGCTTTCGCCAGCCTGCGGACTTGCGCGAAGGAGCGCAGT
ATCGGCCTCGTGGACGCTTTGGAGATGCTAAGCGAAAACGACTGCGAGCACGTAGTGGGCGCGCAACGCG
TGGCGACCGCCTACAAGGACGGTCGCGCGCTCATCGAGCAGGTACGAGGATTGCGGGGCACGGCACTGCT
GGACGAGCTGACGCGCATCGTCACCGACGGAGCGGAATCCCAAGCGCCCGCCGTTCTGCGCGAGCTCTGC
CTCGAGCACGGCAACGCAGCCGATGAAAACCCGGAAAGCCTTTACGATGCCGATGCTGCGGCGATGGCGC
GGCGCATGGCCGAGCGCCTGCTCGCGCCCACGCTGGAGGTTGCCGACGCGGTAGCCGTCGTCCCCTACGA
CTTCGCCTGCGGCTTCTCGCCCGACCTGCTGATCGTCGCCGGCTTCGTGAACGGTTTCATCCCCTCCCGC
GACTATTTCGACGCCACGGTGACCCCGCCCGAGCGCCAGGAGAAGATGCGCGCCGTCGACGAACGACGCG
TGCGCGCGCTCACAGGAAAGGCCGGCCGCGCGGTGGCGCTGTCGTACTTCACGTCCACCGACCTCGAAAG
CGCCGGCAAGCTGAAGCTCAAGATCAGTCGCATCCGCCTCAAGAACGGTATCCGCACCTGCACTATAGAG
CCCAGCCTATTCCTGGAGCAAATCGCAGCGCAGGAGTAGCGACTCACACTGGCTCACCTTCGGGTGGGCC
TTTCTGCGTTTATATACTAGAGAGAGAATATAAAAAGCCAGATTATTAATCCGGCTTTTTTATTATTTAA
TTCCTGTTATAAAAAAAGGATCAATTTTGAACTCTCTCCCAAAGTTGATCCCTTAACGATCCCTGCAGGA
GAAGGCCATCCTGACGGATGGCCTTTTTGAAGCTTTCTAGAATCGGGGGCCCCCGGGGGGATTCTAGAAC
AATGGAAGTCCTCGTCTCGCCCTCGAATTAGCCCGCTTAATGAGCGGGCTTTTTTTGAATTAATTCTCGC
GAGCTGGCACGACAGGTTTCCCGACTGGAAAGCGGGCAGTGAGCGCAACGCAATTAATGTAAGTTAGCGC
GAATTGCAAGCTGGCCGACGCGCTGGGCTACGTCTTGCTGGCGTTCGGGAGCAGAAGAGCATACATCTGG
AAGCAAAGCCAGGAAAGCGGCCTATGGAGCTGTGCGGCAGCGCTCAGTAGGCAATTTTTCAAAATATTGT
TAAGCCTTTTCTGAGCATGGTATTTTTCATGGTATTACCAATTAGCAGGAAAATAAGCCATTGAATATAA
AAGATAAAAATGTCTTGTTTACAATAGAGTGGGGGGGGTCAGCCTGCCGCCTTGGGCCGGGTGATGTCGT
ACTTGCCCGCCGCGAACTCGGTTACCGTCCAGCCCAGCGCGACCAGCTCCGGCAACGCCTCGCGCACCCG
CTGGCGGCGCTTGCGCATGGTCGAACCACTGGCCTCTGACGGCCAGACATAGCCGCACAAGGTATCTATG
GAAGCCTTGCCGGTTTTGCCGGGGTCGATCCAGCCACACAGCCGCTGGTGCAGCAGGCGGGCGGTTTCGC
TGTCCAGCGCCCGCACCTCGTCCATGCTGATGCGCACATGCTGGCCGCCACCCATGACGGCCTGCGCGAT
CAAGGGGTTCAGGGCCACGTACAGGCGCCCGTCCGCCTCGTCGCTGGCGTACTCCGACAGCAGCCGAAAC
CCCTGCCGCTTGCGGCCATTCTGGGCGATGATGGATACCTTCCAAAGGCGCTCGATGCAGTCCTGTATGT
GCTTGAGCGCCCCACCACTATCGACCTCTGCCCCGATTTCCTTTGCCAGCGCCCGATAGCTACCTTTGAC
CACCATGGCATCAGCGGTGACGGCCTCCCACTTGGGTTCCAGGAACAGCCGGAGCTGCCGTCCGCCTTCG
GTCTTGGGTTCCGGGCCAAGCACTAGGCCATTAGGCCCAGCCATGGCCACCAGCCCTTGCAGGATGCGCA
GATCATCAGCGCCCAGCGGCTCCGGGCCGCTGAACTCGATCCGCTTGCCGTCGCCGTAGTCATACGTCAC
GTCCAGCTTGCTGCGCTTGCGCTCGCCCCGCTTGAGGGCACGGAACAGGCCGGGGGCCAGACAGTGCGCC
GGGTCGTGTCGGACGTGGCTGAGGCTGTGCTTGTTCTTAGGCTTCACCACGGGGCACCCCCTTGCTCTTG
CGCTGCCTCTCCAGCACGGCGGGCTTGAGCACCCCGCCGTCATGCCGCCTGAACCACCGATCAGCGAACG
GTGCGCCATAGTTGGCCTTGCTCACACCGAAGCGGACGAAGAACCGGCGCTGGTCGTCGTCCACACCCCA
TTCCTCGGCCTCGGCGCTGGTCATGCTCGACAGGTAGGACTGCCAGCGGATGTTATCGACCAGTACCGAG
CTGCCCCGGCTGGCCTGCTGCTGGTCGCCTGCGCCCATCATGGCCGCGCCCTTGCTGGCATGGTGCAGGA
ACACGATAGAGCACCCGGTATCGGCGGCGATGGCCTCCATGCGACCGATGACCTGGGCCATGGGGCCGCT
GGCGTTTTCTTCCTCGATGTGGAACCGGCGCAGCGTGTCCAGCACCATCAGGCGGCGGCCCTCGGCGGCG
CGCTTGAGGCCGTCGAACCACTCCGGGGCCATGATGTTGGGCAGGCTGCCGATCAGCGGCTGGATCAGCA
GGCCGTCAGCCACGGCTTGCCGTTCCTCGGCGCTGAGGTGCGCCCCAAGGGCGTGCAGGCGGTGATGAAT
GGCGGTGGGCGGGTCTTCGGCGGGCAGGTAGATCACCGGGCCGGTGGGCAGTTCGCCCACCTCCAGCAGA
TCCGGCCCGCCTGCAATCTGTGCGGCCAGTTGCAGGGCCAGCATGGATTTACCGGCACCACCGGGCGACA
CCAGCGCCCCGACCGTACCGGCCACCATGTTGGGCAAAACGTAGTCCAGCGGTGGCGGCGCTGCTGCGAA
CGCCTCCAGAATATTGATAGGCTTATGGGTAGCCATTGATTGCCTCCTTTGCAGGCAGTTGGTGGTTAGG
CGCTGGCGGGGTCACTACCCCCGCCCTGCGCCGCTCTGAGTTCTTCCAGGCACTCGCGCAGCGCCTCGTA
TTCGTCGTCGGTCAGCCAGAACTTGCGCTGACGCATCCCTTTGGCCTTCATGCGCTCGGCATATCGCGCT
TGGCGTACAGCGTCAGGGCTGGCCAGCAGGTCGCCGGTCTGCTTGTCCTTTTGGTCTTTCATATCAGTCA
CCGAGAAACTTGCCGGGGCCGAAAGGCTTGTCTTCGCGGAACAAGGACAAGGTGCAGCCGTCAAGGTTAA
GGCTGGCCATATCAGCGACTGAAAAGCGGCCAGCCTCGGCCTTGTTTGACGTATAACCAAAGCCACCGGG
CAACCAATAGCCCTTGTCACTTTTGATCAGGTAGACCGACCCTGAAGCGCTTTTTTCGTATTCCATAAAA
CCCCCTTCTGTGCGTGAGTACTCATAGTATAACAGGCGTGAGTACCAACGCAAGCACTACATGCTGAAAT
CTGGCCCGCCCCTGTCCATGCCTCGCTGGCGGGGTGCCGGTGCCCGTGCCAGCTCGGCCCGCGCAAGCTG
GACGCTGGGCAGACCCATGACCTTGCTGACGGTGCGCTCGATGTAATCCGCTTCGTGGCCGGGCTTGCGC
TCTGCCAGCGCTGGGCTGGCCTCGGCCATGGCCTTGCCGATTTCCTCGGCACTGCGGCCCCGGCTGGCCA
GCTTCTGCGCGGCGATAAAGTCGCACTTGCTGAGGTCATCACCGAAGCGCTTGACCAGCCCGGCCATCTC
GCTGCGGTACTCGTCCAGCGCCGTGCGCCGGTGGCGGCTAAGCTGCCGCTCGGACAGTTCGAGGCTGGCC
AGCCTGCGGGCCTTCTCCTGCTGCCGCTGGGCCTGCTCGATCTGCTGGCCAGCCTGCTGCACCAGCGCCG
GGCCAGCGGTGGCGGTCTTGCCCTTGGATTCACGCAGCAGCACCCACGGCTGATAACCGGCGCGGGTGGT
GTGCTTGTCCTTGCGGTTGGTGAAGCCCGCCAAGCGGCCATAGTGGCGGCTGTCGGCGCTGGCCGGGTCG
GCGTCGTACTCGCTGGCCAGCGTCCGGGCAATCTGCCCCCGAAGTTCACCGCCTGCGGCGTCGGCCACCT
TGACCCATGCCTGATAGTTCTTCGGGCTGGTTTCCACTACCAGGGCAGGCTCCCGGCCCTCGGCTTTCAT
GTCATCCAGGTCAAACTCGCTGAGGTCGTCCACCAGCACCAGACCATGCCGCTCCTGCTCGGCGGGCCTG
ATATACACGTCATTGCCCTGGGCATTCATCCGCTTGAGCCATGGCGTGTTCTGGAGCACTTCGGCGGCTG
ACCATTCCCGGTTCATCATCTGGCCGGTGGTGGCGTCCCTGACGCCGATATCGAAGCGCTCACAGCCCAT
GGCCTTGAGCTGTCGGCCTATGGCCTGCAAAGTCCTGTCGTTCTTCATCGGGCCACCAAGCGCAGCCAGA
TCGAGCCGTCCTCGGTTGTCAGTGGCGTCAGGTCGAGCAAGAGCAACGATGCGATCAGCAGCACCACCGT
AGGCATCATGGAAGCCAGCATCACGGTTAGCCATAGCTTCCAGTGCCACCCCCGCGACGCGCTCCGGGCG
CTCTGCGCGGCGCTGCTCACCTCGGCGGCTACCTCCCGCAACTCTTTGGCCAGCTCCACCCATGCCGCCC
CTGTCTGGCGCTGGGCTTTCAGCCACTCCGCCGCCTGCGCCTCGCTGGCCTGCTGGGTCTGGCTCATGAC
CTGCCGGGCTTCGTCGGCCAGTGTCGCCATGCTCTGGGCCAGCGGTTCGATCTGCTCCGCTAACTCGTTG
ATGCCTCTGGATTTCTTCACTCTGTCGATTGCGTTCATGGTCTATTGCCTCCCGGTATTCCTGTAAGTCG
ATGATCTGGGCGTTGGCGGTGTCGATGTTCAGGGCCACGTCTGCCCGGTCGGTGCGGATGCCCCGGCCTT
CCATCTCCACCACGTTCGGCCCCAGGTGAACACCGGGCAGGCGCTCGATGCCCTGCGCCTCAAGTGTTCT
GTGGTCAATGCGGGCGTCGTGGCCTGCCCGCTCTAATGCCCGGTTGGCATGGTCGGCCCATGCCTCGCGG
GTCTGCTCAAGCCATGCCTTGGGCTTGAGCGCTTCGGTCTTCTGTGCCCCGCCCTTCTCCGGGGTCTTGC
CGTTGTACCGCTTGAACCACTGAGCGGCGGGCCGCTCGATGCCGTCATTGATCCGCTCGGAGATCATCAG
GTGGCAGTGCGGGTTCTCGCCGCCACCGGCATGGATGGCCAGCGTATACGGCAGGCGCTCGGCACCGGTC
AGGTGCTGGGCGAACTCGGACGCCAGCGCCTTCTGCTGGTCGAGGGTCAGCTCGACCGGCAGGGCAAATT
CGACCTCCTTGAACAGCCGCCCATTGGCGCGTTCATACAGGTCGGCAGCATCCCAGTAGTCGGCGGGCCG
CTCGACGAACTCCGGCATGTGCCCGGATTCGGCGTGCAAGACTTCATCCATGTCGCGGGCATACTTGCCT
TCGCGCTGGATGAAGTCGGCCTTGGCCCTGGCCGATTGGCCGCCCGACCTGCTGCCGGTTTTCGCCGTAA
GGTGATAAATCGCCATGCTGCCTCGCTGTTGCTTTTGCTTTTCGGCTCCATGCAATGGCCCTCGGAGAGC
GCACCGCCCGAAGGGTGGCCGTTAGGCCAGTTTCTCGAAGAGAAACCGGTAAGTGCGCCCTCCCCTACAA
AGTAGGGTCGGGATTGCCGCCGCTGTGCCTCCATGATAGCCTACGAGACAGCACATTAACAATGGGGTGT
CAAGATGGTTAAGGGGAGCAACAAGGCGGCGGATCGGCTGGCCAAGCTCGAAGAACAACGAGCGCGAATC
AATGCCGAAATTCAGCGGGTGCGGGCAAGGGAACAGCAGCAAGAGCGCAAGAACGAAACAAGGCGCAAGG
TGCTGGTGGGGGCCATGATTTTGGCCAAGGTGAACAGCAGCGAGTGGCCGGAGGATCGGCTCATGGCGGC
AATGGATGCGTACCTTGAACGCGACCACGACCGCGCCTTGTTCGGTCTGCCGCCACGCCAGAAGGATGAG
CCGGGCTGAATGATCGACCGAGACAGGCCCTGCGGGGCTGCACACGCGCCCCCACCCTTCGGGTAGGGGG
AAAGGCCGCTAAAGCGGCTAAAAGCGCTCCAGCGTATTTCTGCGGGGTTTGGTGTGGGGTTTAGCGGGCT
TTGCCCGCCTTTCCCCCTGCCGCGCAGCGGTGGGGCGGTGTGTAGCCTAGCGCAGCGAATAGACCAGCTA
TCCGGCCTCTGGCCGGGCATATTGGGCAAGGGCAGCAGCGCCCCACAAGGGCGCTGATAACCGCGCCTAG
TGGATTATTCTTAGATAATCATGGATGGATTTTTCCAACACCCCGCCAGCCCCCGCCCCTGCTGGGTTTG
CAGGTTTGGGGGCGTGACAGTTATTGCAGGGGTTCGTGACAGTTATTGCAGGGGGGCGTGACAGTTATTG
CAGGGGTTCGTGACAGTTAGTACGGGAGTGACGGGCACTGGCTGGCAATGTCTAGCAACGGCAGGCATTT
CGGCTGAGGGTAAAAGAACTTTCCGCTAAGCGATAGACTGTATGTAAACACAGTATTGCAAGGACGCGGA
ACATGCCTCATGTGGCGGCCCTCGCGAGAATTAATTCAGATAAAAAAAATCCTTAGCTTTCGCTAAGGAT
GATTTCTAGCGATGACCCTGCTGATTGGTTCGCTGACCGTAGACTGGTTGGCTTGGTTTCATCAGCCATC
CGCTTGCCCTCATCTGTTACGCCGGCGGTAGCCGGCCAGCCTCGCAGAGCAGGATTCCCGTTGAGCACCG
CCAGGTGCGAATAAGGGACAGTGAAGAAGGAACACCCGCTCGCGGGTGGGCCTACTTCACCTATCCTGCC
CGGCTGACGCCGTTGGATACACCAAGGAAAGTCTACACGAACCCTTTGGCAAAATCCTGTATATCGTGCG
ACATCGCGCGCGCGCGCGCGGATGCTAGCGGCGCGCCAAAAAAAAGCCCGCTCATTA
Features (pLannotate 1.2.2; 19 found; start..end, strand, type, name):
     19..813     -  CDS            KanR: aminoglycoside phosphotransferase; aphA-3; confers resistance to kanamycin
    820..876     -  CDS            GmR (fragment): gentamycin acetyltransferase; aacC1; confers resistance to gentamycin
   1052..1075    -  promoter       Pc promoter (fragment): intI1 (promoter lies within the coding sequence); class 1 integron promoter
   1055..1198    -  CDS            YPR2_ECOLX (fragment): Protein predicted: Swiss-Prot protein existence level 4. From Escherichia coli.
   1475..1494    +  misc_feature   BioBrick prefix: BioBrick prefix for parts that start with "ATG"
   3258..6149    +  CDS            dadH (fragment): DADH_EGGLN - Experimental evidence at protein level: Swiss-Prot protein existence level 1. Involved in drug metabolism, as part of an interspecies gut bacterial pathway for Levodopa (L-dopa) metabolism, acting on dopamine produced by Enterecoccus L-dopa decarboxylase. Removes the para hydroxyl group of dopamine to produce m-tyramine (3-tyramine). It is possible that dopamine dehydroxylation influences the multiple side effects of L-dopa administration linked to dopamine production in the treatment of Parkinson's disease. From Eggerthella lenta (Eubacterium lentum).
  14751..14778   +  terminator     T7Te terminator: phage T7 early transcription terminator
  14910..14937   +  terminator     rrnB T2 terminator: transcription terminator T2 from the E. coli rrnB gene
  15052..15092   +  CDS            lacI (fragment): lac repressor; lacI; The lac repressor binds to the lac operator to inhibit transcription in E. coli. This inhibition can be relieved by adding lactose or isopropyl-β-D-thiogalactopyranoside (IPTG).
  15369..16220   -  CDS            RSF1010 RepC (fragment): replication protein C of the broad-host-range plasmid RSF1010 (Scholz et al., 1989); repC
  16207..17046   -  CDS            RSF1010 RepA: replication protein A of the broad-host-range plasmid RSF1010 (Scholz et al., 1989); repA
  17038..17112   -  ncRNA          Plasmid R1162: Accession: RF00043 - R1162-like plasmid antisense RNA
  17560..19686   -  CDS            mobA: MOBA2_ECOLX - Also known as repB. Experimental evidence at protein level: Swiss-Prot protein existence level 1. Part of the relaxosome complex that is responsible for plasmid transfer during conjugation. Locally unwinds DNA and catalyzes the cleavage of one of the DNA strands at oriT. The cleaved strand is then transferred through the dedicated type IV secretion apparatus. MobA remains covalently linked at the 5' end of the strand, and once in the recipient cell, it probably catalyzes the rejoining of the two ends of the strand, re-forming the circular plasmid DNA. The primase activity of MobA
  19767..19854   -  oriT           RSF1010 oriT: origin of transfer of the broad-host-range plasmid RSF1010 (Scholz et al., 1989)
  19885..20166   +  CDS            mobC: MOBC_ECOLX - Protein predicted: Swiss-Prot protein existence level 4. This protein is essential to promote the specific transfer of the plasmid in the presence of conjugative plasmids. From Escherichia coli.
  20196..20590   +  rep_origin     RSF1010 oriV: replication origin of the broad-host-range plasmid RSF1010; requires the RSF1010 RepA/B/C proteins for replication (Scholz et al., 1989)
  20755..20796   -  terminator     bacterial terminator: putative bacterial transcription terminator
  20834..20859   -  CDS            traJ (fragment): oriT-recognizing protein; traJ
  20892..21001   -  oriT           oriT: incP origin of transfer
