[The description below was written by a language model from this plasmid's Addgene catalogue record and pLannotate feature annotations shown in this document.]
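Description:
pXD80ENSF5-Elen0515-eCadh-Accs(ElA2) is a large (about 21 kb), low-copy bacterial expression plasmid built on the pXD68Kan2 backbone. It is designed to express the Eggerthella lenta A2 (–)-epicatechin dehydroxylase (eCadh, Elen_0515) in the gut Actinobacterium Gordonibacter urolithinfaciens DSM 27213. The replication and transfer machinery comes from the broad-host-range plasmid RSF1010: oriV together with the repA and repC genes, a mobA/repB gene, the R1162-like antisense RNA, mobC and the RSF1010 oriT. This replicon can be maintained in many bacterial hosts, which suits a vector that is propagated in E. coli and then moved into a non-model host. A second, IncP-type oriT with a traJ fragment is also annotated, so the plasmid could be mobilised by conjugation from a suitable donor strain. Selection is by kanamycin through the aphA-3 aminoglycoside phosphotransferase. Nearby remnants of a gentamicin resistance gene and a class 1 integron Pc promoter appear to be fragments left over from earlier vector construction.

The payload lies between a BioBrick prefix and a pair of terminators (T7Te and rrnB T2), a span of roughly 13 kb. Automated annotation recognises only one part of it, a large open reading frame labelled as a fragment of the E. lenta dopamine dehydroxylase dadH. This hit most likely reflects similarity between eCadh and that related dehydroxylase. The rest of the region is unannotated. The "Accs" in the name may indicate that accessory genes are carried with the enzyme, but the record does not describe them, and it does not identify the promoter driving expression. The construct is used for heterologous expression to study gut bacterial enzymes that metabolise dietary polyphenols.
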