Addgene plasmid #225300: pXD80ENSF5-Elen0515-eCadh-Accs(ElA2)
Purpose: Expresses Eggerthella lenta A2 eCadh in Gordonibacter urolithinfaciens DSM 27213
Depositing lab: Emily Balskus. Depositing organization: Harvard University. Publication: Enantiocomplementary Gut Bacterial Enzymes Metabolize Dietary Polyphenols. Dong X, Bae M, Le C, Aguilar Ramos MA, Balskus EP. J Am Chem Soc. 2025 Mar 5;147(9):7231-7244. doi: 10.1021/jacs.4c09892. Epub 2025 Feb 24. PubMed 39993729.
Backbone
  Vector backbone: pXD68Kan2
  Vector type: Bacterial Expression
Growth in bacteria
  Bacterial resistance: Kanamycin, 50 μg/mL
  Growth temperature: 37°C
  Growth strain: DH5alpha
  Copy number: Low Copy
Gene/Insert
  Gene/Insert name: eCadh (alt names: (–)-Epicatechin dehydroxylase; Elen_0515)
  Species: Eggerthella lenta
Terms and licenses: Academic/Nonprofit Terms; Industry Terms: Not Available to Industry
How to cite: pXD80ENSF5-Elen0515-eCadh-Accs(ElA2) was a gift from Emily Balskus (Addgene plasmid # 225300 ; http://n2t.net/addgene:225300 ; RRID:Addgene_225300)
